Addgene plasmid #215179: Bo_NPTII:pCYP86A2:Gus_introns
Purpose: Evaluating guard cell specific promotors in Brassica
Depositing lab: Penny Hundleby. Depositing organization: John Innes Centre. Publication: A Promoter Collection for Cell-Targeted Analysis Within the Stomatal Complex. Nguyen TH, Krasauskas J, Nguyen TB, Noureen A, Smedley M, Christie JM, Harwood W, Blatt MR, Hundleby P. Plant Direct. 2025 Feb 12;9(2):e70045. doi: 10.1002/pld3.70045. eCollection 2025 Feb. PubMed 39943924.
Backbone
  Vector backbone: pAGM8031
  Backbone manufacturer: Sylvestre Marillonnet
  Backbone size w/o insert (bp): 5201
  Total vector size (bp): 5907
  Vector type: Synthetic Biology
  Selectable markers: Neomycin (select with G418)
Growth in bacteria
  Bacterial resistance: Spectinomycin, 50 μg/mL
  Growth temperature: 37°C
  Growth strain: DH5alpha
  Copy number: High Copy
Gene/Insert
  Gene/Insert name: Cytochrome p450 86a2 monooxygenase
  Species: Synthetic
  Insert size (bp): 1263
  GenBank ID: AT4G00360
  Promoter: pCYP86A2
  Cloning method: Golden Gate
  Sequencing primers: 5′ GTGGTGTAAACAAATTGACGC; 3′ GGATAAACCTTTTCACGCCC
Terms and licenses: Academic/Nonprofit Terms; Industry Terms: Not Available to Industry
How to cite: Bo_NPTII:pCYP86A2:Gus_introns was a gift from Penny Hundleby (Addgene plasmid # 215179 ; http://n2t.net/addgene:215179 ; RRID:Addgene_215179)
