[The description below was written by a language model from this plasmid's Addgene catalogue record and pLannotate feature annotations shown in this document.]
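Description:
Bo_NPTII:pCYP86A2:Gus_introns is a Golden Gate-assembled binary T-DNA vector built on the pAGM8031 modular cloning backbone and made for testing guard cell-specific promoters in Brassica. The backbone carries a high-copy ColE1/pUC-type origin for propagation in E. coli. It also carries the broad-host-range incP oriV with its trfA replication initiator, the arrangement that normally lets a binary vector be maintained in Agrobacterium. Bacterial selection is by spectinomycin through an aadA (SmR) gene. The short Pc integron promoter and gentamicin acetyltransferase fragments annotated just upstream are probably remnants of the integron-derived resistance cassette.

Two transcription units lie between the nopaline-type left and right border repeats. Next to the left border, an enhanced CaMV 35S promoter with duplicated enhancer and the TMV Ω translational leader drive nptII (neo), closed by a NOS terminator, which provides the plant selectable marker (the catalogue lists G418 selection). Downstream is the reporter unit. The catalogue identifies its promoter as pCYP86A2, from the upstream region of the Arabidopsis cytochrome P450 86A2 monooxygenase locus AT4G00360, with a listed insert of 1,263 bp. This promoter is not itself annotated but would sit in the unannotated stretch before the GUS coding sequence. GUS appears as three separate fragments, consistent with the introns named in the construct; these typically prevent reporter expression in bacteria so that staining reflects plant expression only. A second NOS terminator ends the unit beside the right border.

The sequenced record is 10,125 nt, considerably larger than the catalogue's total size of 5,907 bp, so the catalogue size fields should be treated with caution. The short TEF terminator hit is probably a spurious match.
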