Features (pLannotate 1.2.2; 17 found; start..end, strand, type, name):
    366..618     +  terminator     NOS terminator: nopaline synthase terminator and poly(A) signal
   1308..1324    +  terminator     TEF terminator (fragment): Ashbya gossypii TEF terminator
   1924..2157    +  CDS            GUS (fragment): β-glucuronidase; uidA (or gusA) from E. coli
   2239..2625    +  CDS            GUS (fragment): β-glucuronidase; uidA (or gusA) from E. coli
   2725..3924    +  CDS            GUS (fragment): β-glucuronidase; uidA (or gusA) from E. coli
   3937..4189    +  terminator     NOS terminator: nopaline synthase terminator and poly(A) signal
   4255..4279    +  misc_feature   RB T-DNA repeat: right border repeat from nopaline C58 T-DNA
   4376..5007    +  rep_origin     oriV: incP origin of replication
   5110..5133    +  promoter       Pc promoter (fragment): intI1 (promoter lies within the coding sequence); class 1 integron promoter
   5309..5365    +  CDS            GmR (fragment): gentamycin acetyltransferase; aacC1; confers resistance to gentamycin
   5376..6163    +  CDS            SmR (fragment): aminoglycoside adenylyltransferase (Murphy, 1985); aadA; confers resistance to spectinomycin and streptomycin
   6504..7092    +  rep_origin     ori: high-copy-number ColE1/pMB1/pBR322/pUC origin of replication
   7428..8573    +  CDS            trfA: TRFA_ECOLX - Experimental evidence at protein level: Swiss-Prot protein existence level 1. Also involved in plasmid copy number control, promoting intermolecular coupling of protein bound iterons at oriV, which inhibits replication initiation. From Escherichia coli.
   8722..8746    +  misc_feature   LB T-DNA repeat: left border repeat from nopaline C58 T-DNA
   8921..9597    +  promoter       CaMV 35S promoter (enhanced): cauliflower mosaic virus 35S promoter with a duplicated enhancer region
   9622..9675    +  misc_feature   TMV Ω: translational enhancer from the tobacco mosaic virus 5'-leader sequence (Gallie et al., 1988)
   9684..350     +  CDS            neo (across the origin): KKA2_KLEPN - Also known as kan, nptII. Experimental evidence at protein level: Swiss-Prot protein existence level 1. Resistance to kanamycin, neomycin, paromomycin, ribostamycin, butirosin and gentamicin B. From Klebsiella pneumoniae.
>Addgene plasmid #215179 | Bo_NPTII:pCYP86A2:Gus_introns | addgene full sequence | sequence record 468484 | Addgene NGS Result
TGGAAGCCGGTCTTGTCGATCAGGATGATCTGGACGAAGAGCATCAGGGGCTCGCGCCAGCCGAACTGTT
CGCCAGGCTCAAGGCGCGGATGCCCGACGGCGAGGATCTCGTCGTGACCCACGGCGATGCCTGCTTGCCG
AATATCATGGTGGAAAATGGCCGCTTTTCTGGATTCATCGACTGTGGCCGGCTGGGTGTGGCGGACCGCT
ATCAGGACATAGCGTTGGCTACCCGTGATATTGCTGAAGAGCTTGGCGGCGAATGGGCTGACCGCTTCCT
CGTGCTTTACGGTATCGCCGCTCCCGATTCGCAGCGCATCGCCTTCTATCGCCTTCTTGACGAGTTCTTC
TGAGCTTGTCAAGCAGATCGTTCAAACATTTGGCAATAAAGTTTCTTAAGATTGAATCCTGTTGCCGGTC
TTGCGATGATTATCATATAATTTCTGTTGAATTACGTTAAGCATGTAATAATTAACATGTAATGCATGAC
GTTATTTATGAGATGGGTTTTTATGATTAGAGTCCCGCAATTATACATTTAATACGCGATAGAAAACAAA
ATATAGCGCGCAAACTAGGATAAATTATCGCGCGCGGTGTCATCTATGTTACTAGATCGACGCTGCAAGA
ATTCAAGCTTGGAGTATATCTAAGGTAACACATGTATATATATGTCACATAGACATTACTAGTATATATT
ATGTACTTCTATCATATATTTATGATATTGCAGTTGCAGCGTACACAAGTCAGCTCCTTTTGACTTTTAC
ATCTCATGAATGCATTGCCATGACATCTAATCTTACTCGAGATTTGTGCATGCACATTATTCACTTTTGT
CTTTTGCAATTTTTGTTATTGTAAAAAAAGGAAAAACAAATGTAAAAGAGAGAGCGACCAGAAAGGTCTA
ACTAAACCTAAAGAGTCAATGAAATGTGTTTCTTTCTTGTGGGATTAATCAATTCACTCTTTAACACTTC
TTTATACCATTGAAGAAATTAGATGAAAGAGTCACGAGTTGCTTACCAAATCCCTCACAAGAATTGAGAA
CTGATAAACCAAATTGAGAAGATTAAATATCACGTCTCCTTTTGATCTCTATTATAATTAATCGAAAATA
AAAATAAGAGTTTTCAACAAAACGTGATCATTGGTTTACGATCACTTGCAAAGTCAAACCTAAAACGTAG
CATTAGTACACTAACCTTAAATACTAATTATATCATGCAAACCCTAATGTCATTACCTAACTATACATGT
GTAATGTGTTCAACAGATCTTCTTAACCCACATTAGATCAATATTAAACAATAAAAAGATTCTTATATAT
TCTACTACTTACTTCTTCTTATTCCCATCCATATTTTTCTGTGCCTTTAGGTTCTCAACTAATCTCATTT
AATTTAGCTAGCACACAGAGAAACACACACGTATATAAATAATATGATAACACACAAAAAGACTCATATA
TATAAATAATTAGAGTCATTAAATGTGGATTCATCATTAAATGAAACAACTCTTCTTCTCTGTACAATTT
CTCTTCACACCTTCACCAAATTCTTTGACTTCAAAAATCTTATAAAATTTATATATCTCCAAAACCATAA
AACCAAAACGAGTTTTCACAAATAAATTACTTAGTTGAAATTTCAAATCTCATTCAATTAGGGTACACTC
TCTCAACAATCCACATTAATGAGGGTTGCTGCATCTGATGGCTAGCAGTAACAGTTTTATCGCCTCCACT
TCTTAATGCCATCTTTTTCCTCTTCCCTCTCCTTCTCTATATATATTTTCTGACTCTGCAAAACCTTAAT
TCATCCATCTCTCAAACACCATTTTTGGAAACACCATTTCATATTCCTTAAACTTTTCCATTTTAGTATC
ATTTCATATTCATTGATAATGGGTCAGTCCCTTATGTTACGTCCTGTAGAAACCCCAACCCGTGAAATCA
AAAAACTCGACGGCCTGTGGGCATTCAGTCTGGATCGCGAAAACTGTGGAATTGATCAGCGTTGGTGGGA
AAGCGCGTTACAAGAAAGCCGGGCAATTGCTGTGCCAGGCAGTTTTAACGATCAGTTCGCCGATGCAGAT
ATTCGTAATTATGCGGGCAACGTCTGGTATCAGCGCGAAGTCTTTATACCGAAAGGTAAGTCTTACTCTC
TCTTTTTTGGTCTGTATTTTTAATTTTTTGAAGTATACTATTTGTACTGACGCTAATAATCTTTTTTCAG
GTTGGGCAGGCCAGCGTATCGTGCTGCGTTTCGATGCGGTCACTCATTACGGCAAAGTGTGGGTCAATAA
TCAGGAAGTGATGGAGCATCAGGGCGGCTATACGCCATTTGAAGCCGATGTCACGCCGTATGTTATTGCC
GGGAAAAGTGTACGTATCACCGTTTGTGTGAACAACGAACTGAACTGGCAGACTATCCCGCCGGGAATGG
TGATTACCGACGAAAACGGCAAGAAAAAGCAGTCTTACTTCCATGATTTCTTTAACTATGCCGGAATCCA
TCGCAGCGTAATGCTCTACACCACGCCGAACACCTGGGTGGACGATATCACCGTGGTGACGCATGTCGCG
CAAGACTGTAACCACGCGTCTGTTGACTGGCAGGTACTTCATGCTTCAACGTGTAACTTAAGAGATACTG
TGTGAAATTTTATATTTCCATACATTTGCTTGACCTTTGCTTTTTGTCAATTTTTTTCCCCTTACAGGTG
GTGGCCAATGGTGATGTCAGCGTTGAACTGCGTGATGCGGATCAACAGGTGGTTGCAACTGGACAAGGCA
CTAGCGGGACTTTGCAAGTGGTGAATCCGCACCTCTGGCAACCGGGTGAAGGTTATCTCTATGAACTGTG
CGTCACAGCCAAAAGCCAGACAGAGTGTGATATCTACCCGCTTCGCGTCGGCATCCGGTCAGTGGCAGTG
AAGGGCGAACAGTTCCTGATTAACCACAAACCGTTCTACTTTACTGGCTTTGGTCGTCATGAAGATGCGG
ACTTGCGTGGCAAAGGATTCGATAACGTGCTGATGGTGCACGACCACGCATTAATGGACTGGATTGGGGC
CAACTCCTACCGTACCTCGCATTACCCTTACGCTGAAGAGATGCTCGACTGGGCAGATGAACATGGCATC
GTGGTGATTGATGAAACTGCTGCTGTCGGCTTTAACCTCTCTTTAGGCATTGGTTTCGAAGCGGGCAACA
AGCCGAAAGAACTGTACAGCGAAGAGGCAGTCAACGGGGAAACTCAGCAAGCGCACTTACAGGCGATTAA
AGAGCTGATAGCGCGTGACAAAAACCACCCAAGCGTGGTGATGTGGAGTATTGCCAACGAACCGGATACC
CGTCCGCAAGGTGCACGGGAATATTTCGCGCCACTGGCGGAAGCAACGCGTAAACTCGACCCGACGCGTC
CGATCACCTGCGTCAATGTAATGTTCTGCGACGCTCACACCGATACCATCAGCGATCTCTTTGATGTGCT
GTGCCTGAACCGTTATTACGGATGGTATGTCCAAAGCGGCGATTTGGAAACGGCAGAGAAGGTACTGGAA
AAAGAACTTCTGGCCTGGCAGGAGAAACTGCATCAGCCGATTATCATCACCGAATACGGCGTGGATACGT
TAGCCGGGCTGCACTCAATGTACACCGACATGTGGAGTGAAGAGTATCAGTGTGCATGGCTGGATATGTA
TCACCGCGTCTTTGATCGCGTCAGCGCCGTCGTCGGTGAACAGGTATGGAATTTCGCCGATTTTGCGACC
TCGCAAGGCATATTGCGCGTTGGCGGTAACAAGAAAGGGATCTTCACTCGCGACCGCAAACCGAAGTCGG
CGGCTTTTCTGCTGCAAAAACGCTGGACTGGCATGAACTTCGGTGAAAAACCGCAGCAGGGAGGCAAACA
ATGAGCTTGTCAAGCAGATCGTTCAAACATTTGGCAATAAAGTTTCTTAAGATTGAATCCTGTTGCCGGT
CTTGCGATGATTATCATATAATTTCTGTTGAATTACGTTAAGCATGTAATAATTAACATGTAATGCATGA
CGTTATTTATGAGATGGGTTTTTATGATTAGAGTCCCGCAATTATACATTTAATACGCGATAGAAAACAA
AATATAGCGCGCAAACTAGGATAAATTATCGCGCGCGGTGTCATCTATGTTACTAGATCGACGCTACTAG
AGGATGCACATGTGACCGAGGGACACGAAGTGATCCGTTTAAACTATCAGTGTTTGACAGGATATATTGG
CGGGTAAACCTAAGAGAAAAGAGCGTTTATTAGAATAATCGGATATTTAAAAGGGCGTGAAAAGGTTTAT
CCGTTCGTCCATTTGTATGTGCCAGCCGCCTTTGCGACGCTCACCGGGCTGGTTGCCCTCGCCGCTGGGC
TGGCGGCCGTCTATGGCCCTGCAAACGCGCCAGAAACGCCGTCGAAGCCGTGTGCGAGACACCGCGGCCG
CCGGCGTTGTGGATACCTCGCGGAAAACTTGGCCCTCACTGACAGATGAGGGGCGGACGTTGACACTTGA
GGGGCCGACTCACCCGGCGCGGCGTTGACAGATGAGGGGCAGGCTCGATTTCGGCCGGCGACGTGGAGCT
GGCCAGCCTCGCAAATCGGCGAAAACGCCTGATTTTACGCGAGTTTCCCACAGATGATGTGGACAAGCCT
GGGGATAAGTGCCCTGCGGTATTGACACTTGAGGGGCGCGACTACTGACAGATGAGGGGCGCGATCCTTG
ACACTTGAGGGGCAGAGTGCTGACAGATGAGGGGCGCACCTATTGACATTTGAGGGGCTGTCCACAGGCA
GAAAATCCAGCATTTGCAAGGGTTTCCGCCCGTTTTTCGGCCACCGCTAACCTGTCTTTTAACCTGCTTT
TAAACCAATATTTATAAACCTTGTTTTTAACCAGGGCTGCGCCCTGTGCGCGTGACCGCGCACGCCGAAG
GGGGGTGCCCCCCCTTCTCGAACCCTCCCGGCCCGCTAACGCGGGCCTCCCATCCCCCCAGGGGCTGCGC
CCCTCGGCCGCGAACGGCCTCACCCCAAAAATGGCAGCGCTGGCCAATTCCCGAGGCACGAACCCAGTGG
ACATAAGCCTGTTCGGTTCGTAAGCTGTAATGCAAGTAGCGTATGCGCTCACGCAACTGGTCCAGAACCT
TGACCGAACGCAGCGGTGGTAACGGCGCAGTGGCGGTTTTCATGGCTTGTTATGACTGTTTTTTTGGGGT
ACAGTCTATGCCTCGGGCATCCAAGCAGCAAGCGCGTTACGCCGTGGGTCGATGTTTGATGTTATGGAGC
AGCAACGATGTTACGCAGCAGGGCAGTCGCCCTAAAACAAAGTTAAACATCATGGGGGAAGCGGTGATCG
CCGAAGTATCGACTCAACTATCAGAGGTAGTTGGCGTCATCGAGCGCCATCTCGAACCGACGTTGCTGGC
CGTACATTTGTACGGCTCCGCAGTGGATGGCGGCCTGAAGCCACACAGCGATATTGATTTGCTGGTTACG
GTGACCGTAAGGCTTGATGAAACAACGCGGCGAGCTTTGATCAACGACCTTTTGGAAACTTCGGCTTCCC
CTGGAGAGAGCGAGATTCTCCGCGCTGTAGAAGTCACCATTGTTGTGCACGACGACATCATTCCGTGGCG
TTATCCAGCTAAGCGCGAACTGCAATTTGGAGAATGGCAGCGCAATGACATTCTTGCAGGTATCTTCGAG
CCAGCCACGATCGACATTGATCTGGCTATCTTGCTGACAAAAGCAAGAGAACATAGCGTTGCCTTGGTAG
GTCCAGCGGCGGAGGAACTCTTTGATCCGGTTCCTGAACAGGATCTATTTGAGGCGCTAAATGAAACCTT
AACGCTATGGAACTCGCCGCCCGACTGGGCTGGCGATGAGCGAAATGTAGTGCTTACGTTGTCCCGCATT
TGGTACAGCGCAGTAACCGGCAAAATCGCGCCGAAGGATGTCGCTGCCGACTGGGCAATGGAGCGCCTGC
CGGCCCAGTATCAGCCCGTCATACTTGAAGCTAGACAGGCTTATCTTGGACAAGAAGAAGATCGCTTGGC
CTCGCGCGCAGATCAGTTGGAAGAATTTGTCCATTACGTGAAAGGCGAGATCACCAAGGTAGTCGGCAAA
TAATGTCTAGCTAGAAATTCGTTCAAGCCGACGCCGCTTCGCGGCGCGGCTTAACTCAAGCGTTAGATGC
ACTAAGCACATAATTGCTCACAGCCAAACTATCAGGTCAAGTCTGCTTTTATTATTTTTAAGCGTGCATA
ATAAGCCCTACACAAATTGGGAGATATATCATGCTGTCAGACCAAGTTTACTCATATATACTTTAGATTG
ATTTAAAACTTCATTTTTAATTTAAAAGGATCTAGGTGAAGATCCTTTTTGATAATCTCATGACCAAAAT
CCCTTAACGTGAGTTTTCGTTCCACTGAGCGTCAGACCCCGTAGAAAAGATCAAAGGATCTTCTTGAGAT
CCTTTTTTTCTGCGCGTAATCTGCTGCTTGCAAACAAAAAAACCACCGCTACCAGCGGTGGTTTGTTTGC
CGGATCAAGAGCTACCAACTCTTTTTCCGAAGGTAACTGGCTTCAGCAGAGCGCAGATACCAAATACTGT
TCTTCTAGTGTAGCCGTAGTTAGGCCACCACTTCAAGAACTCTGTAGCACCGCCTACATACCTCGCTCTG
CTAATCCTGTTACCAGTGGCTGCTGCCAGTGGCGATAAGTCGTGTCTTACCGGGTTGGACTCAAGACGAT
AGTTACCGGATAAGGCGCAGCGGTCGGGCTGAACGGGGGGTTCGTGCACACAGCCCAGCTTGGAGCGAAC
GACCTACACCGAACTGAGATACCTACAGCGTGAGCTATGAGAAAGCGCCACGCTTCCCGAAGGGAGAAAG
GCGGACAGGTATCCGGTAAGCGGCAGGGTCGGAACAGGAGAGCGCACGAGGGAGCTTCCAGGGGGAAACG
CCTGGTATCTTTATAGTCCTGTCGGGTTTCGCCACCTCTGACTTGAGCGTCGATTTTTGTGATGCTCGTC
AGGGGGGCGGAGCCTATGGAAAAACGCCAGCAACGCGGCCTTTTTACGGTTCCTGGCAGATCCTAGATGT
GGCGCAACGATGCCGGCGACAAGCAGGAGCGCACCGACTTCTTCCGCATCAAGTGTTTTGGCTCTCAGGC
CGAGGCCCACGGCAAGTATTTGGGCAAGGGGTCGCTGGTATTCGTGCAGGGCAAGATTCGGAATACCAAG
TACGAGAAGGACGGCCAGACGGTCTACGGGACCGACTTCATTGCCGATAAGGTGGATTATCTGGACACCA
AGGCACCAGGCGGGTCAAATCAGGAATAAGGGCACATTGCCCCGGCGTGAGTCGGGGCAATCCCGCAAGG
AGGGTGAATGAATCGGACGTTTGACCGGAAGGCATACAGGCAAGAACTGATCGACGCGGGGTTTTCCGCC
GAGGATGCCGAAACCATCGCAAGCCGCACCGTCATGCGTGCGCCCCGCGAAACCTTCCAGTCCGTCGGCT
CGATGGTCCAGCAAGCTACGGCCAAGATCGAGCGCGACAGCGTGCAACTGGCTCCCCCTGCCCTGCCCGC
GCCATCGGCCGCCGTGGAGCGTTCGCGTCGTCTTGAACAGGAGGCGGCAGGTTTGGCGAAGTCGATGACC
ATCGACACGCGAGGAACTATGACGACCAAGAAGCGAAAAACCGCCGGCGAGGACCTGGCAAAACAGGTCA
GCGAGGCCAAGCAGGCCGCGTTGCTGAAACACACGAAGCAGCAGATCAAGGAAATGCAGCTTTCCTTGTT
CGATATTGCGCCGTGGCCGGACACGATGCGAGCGATGCCAAACGACACGGCCCGCTCTGCCCTGTTCACC
ACGCGCAACAAGAAAATCCCGCGCGAGGCGCTGCAAAACAAGGTCATTTTCCACGTCAACAAGGACGTGA
AGATCACCTACACCGGCGTCGAGCTGCGGGCCGACGATGACGAACTGGTGTGGCAGCAGGTGTTGGAGTA
CGCGAAGCGCACCCCTATCGGCGAGCCGATCACCTTCACGTTCTACGAGCTTTGCCAGGACCTGGGCTGG
TCGATCAATGGCCGGTATTACACGAAGGCCGAGGAATGCCTGTCGCGCCTACAGGCGACGGCGATGGGCT
TCACGTCCGACCGCGTTGGGCACCTGGAATCGGTGTCGCTGCTGCACCGCTTCCGCGTCCTGGACCGTGG
CAAGAAAACGTCCCGTTGCCAGGTCCTGATCGACGAGGAAATCGTCGTGCTGTTTGCTGGCGACCACTAC
ACGAAATTCATATGGGAGAAGTACCGCAAGCTGTCGCCGACGGCCCGACGGATGTTCGACTATTTCAGCT
CGCACCGGGAGCCGTACCCGCTCAAGCTGGAAACCTTCCGCCTCATGTGCGGATCGGATTCCACCCGCGT
GAAGAAGTGGCGCGAGCAGGTCGGCGAAGCCTGCGAAGAGTTGCGAGGCAGCGGCCTGGTGGAACACGCC
TGGGTCAATGATGACCTGGTGCATTGCAAACGCTAGGGCCTTGTGGGGTCAGTTCCGGCTGGGGGTTCAG
CAGCCCCTGCTCGGATCTGTTGGACCGGACAGTAGTCATGGTTGATGGGCTGCCTGTATCGAGTGGTGAT
TTTGTGCCGAGCTGCCGGTCGGGGAGCTGTTGGCTGGCTGGTGGCAGGATATATTGTGGTGTAAACAAAT
TGACGCTTAGACAACTTAATAACACATTGCGGACGTTTTTAATGTACTGGGGTTGAACACTCTGTGGGTC
TCATGCCGAATTCGGATCCGGAGGTCAACATGGTGGAGCACGACACTCTGGTCTACTCCAAAAATGTCAA
AGATACAGTCTCAGAAGATCAAAGGGCTATTGAGACTTTTCAACAAAGGATAATTTCGGGAAACCTCCTC
GGATTCCATTGCCCAGCTATCTGTCACTTCATCGAAAGGACAGTAGAAAAGGAAGGTGGCTCCTACAAAT
GCCATCATTGCGATAAAGGAAAGGCTATCATTCAAGATCTCTCTGCCGACAGTGGTCCCAAAGATGGACC
CCCACCCACGAGGAGCATCGTGGAAAAAGAAGAGGTTCCAACCACGTCTACAAAGCAAGTGGATTGATGT
GATAACATGGTGGAGCACGACACTCTGGTCTACTCCAAAAATGTCAAAGATACAGTCTCAGAAGATCAAA
GGGCTATTGAGACTTTTCAACAAAGGATAATTTCGGGAAACCTCCTCGGATTCCATTGCCCAGCTATCTG
TCACTTCATCGAAAGGACAGTAGAAAAGGAAGGTGGCTCCTACAAATGCCATCATTGCGATAAAGGAAAG
GCTATCATTCAAGATCTCTCTGCCGACAGTGGTCCCAAAGATGGACCCCCACCCACGAGGAGCATCGTGG
AAAAAGAAGAGGTTCCAACCACGTCTACAAAGCAAGTGGATTGATGTGACATCTCCACTGACGTAAGGGA
TGACGCACAATCCCACTATCCTTCGCAAGACCCTTCCTCTATATAAGGAAGTTCATTTCATTTGGAGAGG
ACACGCTCGAGTATAAGAGCTCATTTTTACAACAATTACCAACAACAACAAACAACAAACAACATTACAA
TTACATTTACAATTATCGATACAATGATTGAACAAGATGGATTGCACGCAGGTTCTCCGGCCGCTTGGGT
GGAGAGGCTATTCGGCTATGACTGGGCACAACAGACAATCGGCTGCTCTGATGCCGCCGTGTTCCGGCTG
TCAGCGCAGGGGCGCCCGGTTCTTTTTGTCAAGACCGACCTGTCCGGTGCCCTGAATGAACTCCAAGACG
AGGCAGCGCGGCTATCGTGGCTGGCCACGACGGGCGTTCCTTGCGCAGCTGTGCTCGACGTTGTCACTGA
AGCGGGAAGGGACTGGCTGCTATTGGGCGAAGTGCCGGGGCAGGATCTCCTGTCATCTCACCTTGCTCCT
GCCGAGAAAGTATCCATCATGGCTGATGCAATGCGGCGGCTGCATACGCTTGATCCGGCTACCTGCCCAT
TCGACCACCAAGCGAAACATCGCATCGAGCGAGCACGTACTCGGA
